Addgene plasmid #74664: SMARCA4A
Purpose: Bacterial expression for structure determination; may not be full ORF
Depositing lab: Nicola Burgess-Brown. Depositing organization: University of Oxford.
Backbone
  Vector backbone: pNIC28-Bsa4
  Vector type: Bacterial Expression
Growth in bacteria
  Bacterial resistance: Kanamycin, 50 μg/mL
  Growth temperature: 37°C
  Growth strain: DH5alpha
  Copy number: Low Copy
Gene/Insert
  Gene/Insert name: SMARCA4A (alt names: SMARCA4A-c022; SMARCA4SWI/SNF-related matrix-associated actin-dependent regulator of chromatin a4)
  Species: H. sapiens (human)
  Insert size (bp): 454
  Entrez Gene: SMARCA4 (a.k.a. BAF190, BAF190A, BRG1, CSS4, MRD16, OTSC12, RTPS2, SNF2, SNF2-beta, SNF2L4, SNF2LB, SWI2, hSNF2b)
  Promoter: T7
  Tag / fusion protein: His-6-TEV (N terminal on backbone)
  Cloning method: Ligation Independent Cloning
  Sequencing primers: 5′ T7; 3′ T7term
Terms and licenses: Academic/Nonprofit Terms; Industry Terms: Not Available to Industry
Depositor comments: T7/lac regulated, N-terminal His-tag, TEV, LIC cloning using BsaI cleavage/T4 polymerase, SacB stuffer fragment, pET28 backbone. gi|21071056
How to cite: SMARCA4A was a gift from Nicola Burgess-Brown (Addgene plasmid # 74664 ; http://n2t.net/addgene:74664 ; RRID:Addgene_74664)
