[The description below was written by a language model from this plasmid's Addgene catalogue record.]
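Description:
SMARCA4A is a bacterial expression plasmid built on pNIC28-Bsa4, a pET28-derived vector designed for ligation-independent cloning. It carries a 454 bp fragment of human SMARCA4 (also known as BRG1 or BAF190A), the ATPase subunit of the SWI/SNF chromatin-remodelling complex. The insert is far shorter than the full coding sequence, and the record itself cautions that it may not be the full ORF. It should therefore be regarded as a domain-level construct, although the record does not state which region or domain of the protein is encoded. The plasmid is selected with kanamycin and is listed as low copy. The origin of replication is not stated, and no feature table was supplied to confirm individual elements.

Expression is driven by a T7 promoter under lac control, so transcription requires a host supplying T7 RNA polymerase and is inducible through relief of lac repression. The backbone contributes an N-terminal hexahistidine tag followed by a TEV protease cleavage site. This allows the fusion protein to be captured by immobilised metal affinity chromatography and the tag to be removed afterwards. In the parental vector, the cloning site holds a SacB stuffer fragment that is excised by BsaI digestion. T4 polymerase treatment then generates the single-stranded overhangs used for LIC, and SacB generally allows counter-selection against uncut vector on sucrose. According to the record, the construct is meant for producing recombinant protein in bacteria for structure determination.
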