>Addgene plasmid #74664 | SMARCA4A | depositor partial sequence | sequence record 140925 | insert
ATGCACCATCATCATCATCATTCTTCTGGTGTAGATCTGGGTACCGAGAACCTGTACTTCCAATCCATGC
TGAGCCCGAATCCGCCGAACCTGACCAAAAAAATGAAAAAAATTGTTGATGCGGTGATTAAATATAAAGA
TAGCAGCAGCGGTCGTCAGCTGAGCGAAGTGTTTATTCAGCTGCCGAGCCGTAAAGAACTGCCGGAATAT
TATGAACTGATTCGTAAACCGGTGGATTTTAAAAAAATTAAAGAACGTATTCGCAATCATAAATATCGTA
GCCTGAATGATCTGGAAAAAGATGTGATGCTGCTGTGCCAGAATGCGCAGACCTTTAACCTGGAAGGCAG
CCTGATTTATGAAGATAGCATTGTTCTGCAGAGCGTGTTTACCAGCGTGCGCCAGAAAATCGAAAAAGAA
GATGATTGACAGTAAAGGTGGATACGGATCCGAA
