>Addgene plasmid #74664 | SMARCA4A | addgene partial sequence | sequence record 142602 | T7term 5'-GCTAGTTATTGCTCAGCGG-3'
TTGTTAGCAGCCGGATCTCAGTGGTGGTGGTGGTGGTGCTCGAGTGCGGCCGCAAGCTTGTCGACGGAGC
TCGAATTCGGATCCGTATCCACCTTTACTGTCAATCATCTTCTTTTTCGATTTTCTGGCGCACGCTGGTA
AACACGCTCTGCAGAACAATGCTATCTTCATAAATCAGGCTGCCTTCCAGGTTAAAGGTCTGCGCATTCT
GGCACAGCAGCATCACATCTTTTTCCAGATCATTCAGGCTACGATATTTATGATTGCGAATACGTTCTTT
AATTTTTTTAAAATCCACCGGTTTACGAATCAGTTCATAATATTCCGGCAGTTCTTTACGGCTCGGCAGC
TGAATAAACACTTCGCTCAGCTGACGACCGCTGCTGCTATCTTTATATTTAATCACCGCATCAACAATTT
TTTTCATTTTTTTGGTCAGGTTCGGCGGATTCGGGCTCAGCATGGATTGGAAGTACAGGTTCTCGGTACC
CAGATCTACACCAGAAGAATGATGATGATGATGGTGCATATGTATATCTCCTTCTTAAAGTTAAACAAAA
TTATTTCTAGAGGGGA
