>Addgene plasmid #74664 | SMARCA4A | addgene partial sequence | sequence record 142603 | T7 5'-TAATACGACTCACTATAGGG-3'
ACTTTAAGAAGGAGATATACATATGCACCATCATCATCATCATTCTTCTGGTGTAGATCTGGGTACCGAG
AACCTGTACTTCCAATCCATGCTGAGCCCGAATCCGCCGAACCTGACCAAAAAAATGAAAAAAATTGTTG
ATGCGGTGATTAAATATAAAGATAGCAGCAGCGGTCGTCAGCTGAGCGAAGTGTTTATTCAGCTGCCGAG
CCGTAAAGAACTGCCGGAATATTATGAACTGATTCGTAAACCGGTGGATTTTAAAAAAATTAAAGAACGT
ATTCGCAATCATAAATATCGTAGCCTGAATGATCTGGAAAAAGATGTGATGCTGCTGTGCCAGAATGCGC
AGACCTTTAACCTGGAAGGCAGCCTGATTTATGAAGATAGCATTGTTCTGCAGAGCGTGTTTACCAGCGT
GCGCCAGAAAATCGAAAAAGAAGATGATTGACAGTAAAGGTGGATACGGATCCGAATTCGAGCTCCGTCG
ACAAGCTTGCGGCCGCACTCGAGCACCACCACCACCACCACTGAGATCCGGCTGCTAACAAAGCCCGAAA
GGAAGCTGAGTTGGCTGCTGCCACCGCTGAGCAATAACTAGCATAACCCCTTGGGGCCTCTAAACGGGTC
TTGAGGGGTTTTTTGCTGAAAGGAGGAACTATATCCGGATTGGCGAATGGG
[99 nt withheld, positions 682-780]
